Addgene plasmid #30265: pETCON-HB39/design_12
Depositing lab: David Baker. Depositing organization: University of Washington. Publication: Community-Wide Assessment of Protein-Interface Modeling Suggests Improvements to Design Methodology. Fleishman SJ, Whitehead TA, Strauch EM, Corn JE, Qin S, Zhou HX, Mitchell JC, Demerdash ON, Takeda-Shitaka M, Terashi G, Moal IH, Li X, Bates PA, Zacharias M, Park H, Ko JS, Lee H, Seok C, Bourquard T, Bernauer J, Poupon A, Aze J, Soner S, Ovali SK, Ozbek P, Tal NB, Haliloglu T, Hwang H, Vreven T, Pierce BG, Weng Z, Perez-Cano L, Pons C, Fernandez-Recio J, Jiang F, Yang F, Gong X, Cao L, Xu X, Liu B, Wang P, Li C, Wang C, Robert CH, Guharoy M, Liu S, Huang Y, Li L, Guo D, Chen Y, Xiao Y, London N, Itzhaki Z, Schueler-Furman O, Inbar Y, Patapov V, Cohen M, Schreiber G, Tsuchiya Y, Kanamori E, Standley DM, Nakamura H, Kinoshita K, Driggers CM, Hall RG, Morgan JL, Hsu VL, Zhan J, Yang Y, Zhou Y, Kastritis PL, Bonvin AM, Zhang W, Camacho CJ, Kilambi KP, Sircar A, Gray JJ, Ohue M, Uchikoga N, Matsuzaki Y, Ishida T, Akiyama Y, Khashan R, Bush S, Fouches D, Tropsha A, Esquivel-Rodriguez J, Kihara D, Stranges PB, Jacak R, Kuhlman B, Huang SY, Zou X, Wodak SJ, Janin J, Baker D. J Mol Biol. 2011 Sep 29. 10.1016/j.jmb.2011.09.031 PubMed 22001016.
Backbone
  Vector backbone: pETCON
  Backbone size w/o insert (bp): 5400
  Vector type: Yeast Expression
Growth in bacteria
  Bacterial resistance: Ampicillin, 100 μg/mL
  Growth temperature: 37°C
  Growth strain: DH5alpha
  Copy number: High Copy
Gene/Insert
  Gene/Insert name: SC1918/H1 HA designed binding protein HB39
  Species: Designed Sequence
  Insert size (bp): 480
  Cloning method: Restriction Enzyme; 5′ cloning site NdeI (not destroyed); 3′ cloning site XhoI (not destroyed)
  Sequencing primers: 5′ UP-GS
Resource information
  A portion of this plasmid was derived from a plasmid made by: Designed sequence
Terms and licenses: Academic/Nonprofit Terms; Industry Terms: Not Available to Industry
How to cite: pETCON-HB39/design_12 was a gift from David Baker (Addgene plasmid # 30265 ; http://n2t.net/addgene:30265 ; RRID:Addgene_30265)
