[The description below was written by a language model from this plasmid's Addgene catalogue record.]
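Description:
pETCON-HB39/design_12 is a yeast expression plasmid built on the pETCON backbone (about 5.4 kb without insert). It carries a roughly 480 bp computationally designed open reading frame encoding HB39, a protein engineered to bind the hemagglutinin (HA) of the SC1918/H1 influenza virus. The insert is not derived from any natural organism; the record lists it as a designed sequence. It was placed in the vector by restriction cloning between NdeI and XhoI sites, both of which remain intact, so the design can be excised or swapped for other variants. In bacteria the plasmid is maintained at high copy and selected with ampicillin.

The record has no feature table and does not state the promoter, yeast selection marker, yeast origin of replication, or any fusion partners or epitope tags flanking the insert, so these cannot be described from the information given. pETCON is generally known as a yeast surface display vector, in which the cloned protein is presented on the cell surface as a fusion for binding assays, but the catalogue entry itself lists it only as "Yeast Expression".

The associated publication is a community-wide assessment of protein-interface modelling aimed at improving design methodology. This suggests the construct is one member of a set of designed HA binders ("design_12") that were tested experimentally and used as a benchmark for computational scoring of designed interfaces. The record does not indicate whether this particular design binds its target. Typical uses would be expressing HB39 in yeast to test HA binding or as a starting point for further engineering of the interface.
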