>Addgene plasmid #30265 | pETCON-HB39/design_12 | depositor partial sequence | sequence record 13921 | Author sequence
CATATGAAATCTACAGAAAAGAAAGAATTGTCACATTTCAGATTGAAGTTAGAAACCTATTTGAACGAAC
ACTTCCCTGAAATGTCCGGTAATAACCCATTCATTACCGCAAGAAGTGATGAAGCCTTAACTGCTTACTG
TGACGCTGTCGCACAAGGTTTCTCCCATCCTGAAGCAGAATCTATGGCCTCAGAAGTTTTGTACCAAGGT
TTGCACTTTTCTAGATACGATACCTTGGTTTCTGTATTAGAACAATCATTCGAACAAATCTTGCCATCAC
CTTTACCAGAAAGATTGGCTCCAATCTTGTTGAAAAATAAGGCTATCCAATCTGTATTCGCAAAGTACGA
TTTGACTGATGACTTCGAAGCCTCACCTGAATACGAATCCTTGAAGAGTGAATTGTTCGGTACAATCATC
TCCTTGATCGCTTTCAATAGTTTGCCAACTATCGGTGGTGGTAACGACACAGTTCTCGAG
