>Addgene plasmid #30265 | pETCON-HB39/design_12 | addgene partial sequence | sequence record 35439 | 30265 with GAL1
TCGATTCCCTACTTCATACATTTTCAATTAAGATGCAGTTACTTCGCTGTTTTTCAATATTTTCTGTTAT
TGCTTCAGTTTTAGCACAGGAACTGACAACTATATGCGAGCAAATCCCCTCACCAACTTTAGAATCGACG
CCGTACTCTTTGTCAACGACTACTATTTTGGCCAACGGGAAGGCAATGCAAGGAGTTTTTGAATATTACA
AATCAGTAACGTTTGTCAGTAATTGCGGTTCTCACCCCTCAACAACTAGCAAAGGCAGCCCCATAAACAC
ACAGTATGTTTTTAAGGACAATAGCTCGACGATTGAAGGTAGATACCCATACGACGTTCCAGACTACGCT
CTGCAGGCTAGTGGTGGAGGAGGCTCTGGTGGAGGCGGTAGCGGAGGCGGAGGGTCGGCTAGCCATATGA
AATCTACAGAAAAGAAAGAATTGTCACATTTCAGATTGAAGTTAGAAACCTATTTGAACGAACACTTCCC
TGAAATGTCCGGTAATAACCCATTCATTACCGCAAGAAGTGATGAAGCCTTAACTGCTTACTGTGACGCT
GTCGCACAAGGTTTCTCCCATCCTGAAGCAGAATCTATGGCCTCAGAAGTTTTGTACCAAGGTTTGCACT
TTTCTAGATACGATACCTTGGTTTCTGTATTAGAACAATCATTCGAACAAATCTTGCCATCACCTTTACC
AGAAAGATTGGCTCCAATCTTGTTGAAAAATAAGGCTATCCAATCTGTATTCGCAAAGTACGATTTGACT
GATGACTTCGAAGCCTCACCTGAATACGAATCCTTGAAGAGTGAATTGTTCGGTACAATCATCTCCTTGA
TCGCTTTCAATAGTTTGCCAACTATCGGTGGTGGTAACGACACAGTTCTCGAGGGGGGCGGA
